Addgene plasmid #219774: M7138
Purpose: MoClo-compatible Level M vector encoding hygromycin resistance cassette and a luciferase gene under control of ORCA3 promoter and terminator
Depositing lab: Karen Sarkisyan. Depositing organization: Light Bio. Publication: Non-invasive imaging of salicylic and jasmonic acid activities in planta. Balakireva AV, Karataeva TA, Karampelias M, Mitiouchkina TY, Macháček J, Shakhova ES, Perfilov MM, Belozerova OA, Palkina KA, Drazna N, Vondrakova Z, Fleiss A, Fakhranurova LI, Markina NM, Morozov VV, Bugaeva EN, Delnova GM, Choob VV, Yampolsky IV, Petrášek J, Mishin AS, Sarkisyan KS. bioRxiv 2025.02.17.636591; doi: https://doi.org/10.1101/2025.02.17.636591.
Backbone
  Vector backbone: MoClo Level M
  Backbone size w/o insert (bp): 4635
  Vector type: Plant Expression, Synthetic Biology
Growth in bacteria
  Bacterial resistance: Spectinomycin, 50 μg/mL
  Growth temperature: 37°C
  Growth strain: DH5alpha
  Copy number: High Copy
Gene/Insert
  Gene/Insert name: pNOS-HygR-ocsT | pORCA3-nnLuz-ORCA3_T
  Species: Synthetic
  Insert size (bp): 4352
  Promoter: pNOS-HygR-ocsT | pORCA3-nnLuz-ORCA3_T
  Cloning method: Restriction Enzyme; 5′ cloning site BsaI (destroyed during cloning); 3′ cloning site BsaI (destroyed during cloning)
  Sequencing primers: 5′ TTAGACAACTTAATAACACATTG; 3′ AAACCTTTTCACGCCCTTTTAAATATC
Terms and licenses: Academic/Nonprofit Terms; Industry Terms: Not Available to Industry
Depositor comments: Please visit https://doi.org/10.1101/2025.02.17.636591 for bioRxiv preprint.
How to cite: M7138 was a gift from Karen Sarkisyan (Addgene plasmid # 219774 ; http://n2t.net/addgene:219774 ; RRID:Addgene_219774)
