[The description below was written by a language model from this plasmid's Addgene catalogue record and pLannotate feature annotations shown in this document.]
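Description:
M7138 is a MoClo (Golden Gate) Level M binary vector for plant expression, carrying a two-gene T-DNA assembled by BsaI cloning, with the sites destroyed during assembly. The 9,032 nt sequenced plasmid combines a high-copy ColE1/pUC-type origin for propagation in E. coli with the broad-host-range IncP oriV and its replication initiator trfA. This pairing typically allows maintenance in Agrobacterium, consistent with the nopaline-type left and right T-DNA border repeats that flank the payload. Bacterial selection is by spectinomycin through an aadA (SmR) gene. A class 1 integron Pc promoter fragment and a short gentamicin-resistance gene remnant lie just upstream of it.

Between the borders, the first transcription unit is a plant selection cassette. The nopaline synthase (NOS) promoter and the TMV Ω translational enhancer drive a hygromycin phosphotransferase coding sequence, which is terminated by the octopine synthase terminator. The HygR reading frame is split by a modified castor bean catalase intron, a design that generally restricts functional expression to eukaryotic cells able to splice it rather than to bacteria. The second unit, according to the catalogue entry, places the luciferase gene nnLuz under the ORCA3 promoter and ORCA3 terminator. The automated annotation did not detect these parts, but an unannotated stretch between the OCS terminator and the right border is where they presumably reside.

The associated work concerns non-invasive imaging of salicylic and jasmonic acid activities in planta. This suggests M7138 serves as a hormone-responsive luminescent reporter whose light output tracks ORCA3 promoter activity in hygromycin-selected transgenic plants. The record does not state which of the two hormones this promoter reports.
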