Features (pLannotate 1.2.2; 14 found; start..end, strand, type, name):
   1026..1614    +  rep_origin     ori: high-copy-number ColE1/pMB1/pBR322/pUC origin of replication
   1950..3095    +  CDS            trfA: TRFA_ECOLX - Experimental evidence at protein level: Swiss-Prot protein existence level 1. Also involved in plasmid copy number control, promoting intermolecular coupling of protein bound iterons at oriV, which inhibits replication initiation. From Escherichia coli.
   3244..3268    +  misc_feature   LB T-DNA repeat: left border repeat from nopaline C58 T-DNA
   3442..3621    +  promoter       NOS promoter: nopaline synthase promoter
   3657..3712    +  misc_feature   TMV Ω: translational enhancer from the tobacco mosaic virus 5'-leader sequence (Gallie et al., 1988)
   3714..4052    +  CDS            HygR (fragment): aminoglycoside phosphotransferase from E. coli; aph(4)-Ia; confers resistance to hygromycin
   4053..4242    +  intron         cat1 intron: castor bean catalase intron, modified
   4237..4929    +  CDS            HygR (fragment): aminoglycoside phosphotransferase from E. coli confers resistance to hygromycin
   4937..5644    +  terminator     OCS terminator: octopine synthase terminator
   7809..7833    +  misc_feature   RB T-DNA repeat: right border repeat from nopaline C58 T-DNA
   7930..8561    +  rep_origin     oriV: incP origin of replication
   8664..8687    +  promoter       Pc promoter (fragment): intI1 (promoter lies within the coding sequence); class 1 integron promoter
   8863..8919    +  CDS            GmR (fragment): gentamycin acetyltransferase; aacC1; confers resistance to gentamycin
   8930..685     +  CDS            SmR (fragment) (across the origin): aminoglycoside adenylyltransferase (Murphy, 1985); aadA; confers resistance to spectinomycin and streptomycin
>Addgene plasmid #219774 | M7138 | addgene full sequence | sequence record 437302 | Addgene NGS Result
CGCAGTGGATGGCGGCCTGAAGCCACACAGCGATATTGATTTGCTGGTTACGGTGACCGTAAGGCTTGAT
GAAACAACGCGGCGAGCTTTGATCAACGACCTTTTGGAAACTTCGGCTTCCCCTGGAGAGAGCGAGATTC
TCCGCGCTGTAGAAGTCACCATTGTTGTGCACGACGACATCATTCCGTGGCGTTATCCAGCTAAGCGCGA
ACTGCAATTTGGAGAATGGCAGCGCAATGACATTCTTGCAGGTATCTTCGAGCCAGCCACGATCGACATT
GATCTGGCTATCTTGCTGACAAAAGCAAGAGAACATAGCGTTGCCTTGGTAGGTCCAGCGGCGGAGGAAC
TCTTTGATCCGGTTCCTGAACAGGATCTATTTGAGGCGCTAAATGAAACCTTAACGCTATGGAACTCGCC
GCCCGACTGGGCTGGCGATGAGCGAAATGTAGTGCTTACGTTGTCCCGCATTTGGTACAGCGCAGTAACC
GGCAAAATCGCGCCGAAGGATGTCGCTGCCGACTGGGCAATGGAGCGCCTGCCGGCCCAGTATCAGCCCG
TCATACTTGAAGCTAGACAGGCTTATCTTGGACAAGAAGAAGATCGCTTGGCCTCGCGCGCAGATCAGTT
GGAAGAATTTGTCCATTACGTGAAAGGCGAGATCACCAAGGTAGTCGGCAAATAATGTCTAGCTAGAAAT
TCGTTCAAGCCGACGCCGCTTCGCGGCGCGGCTTAACTCAAGCGTTAGATGCACTAAGCACATAATTGCT
CACAGCCAAACTATCAGGTCAAGTCTGCTTTTATTATTTTTAAGCGTGCATAATAAGCCCTACACAAATT
GGGAGATATATCATGCTGTCAGACCAAGTTTACTCATATATACTTTAGATTGATTTAAAACTTCATTTTT
AATTTAAAAGGATCTAGGTGAAGATCCTTTTTGATAATCTCATGACCAAAATCCCTTAACGTGAGTTTTC
GTTCCACTGAGCGTCAGACCCCGTAGAAAAGATCAAAGGATCTTCTTGAGATCCTTTTTTTCTGCGCGTA
ATCTGCTGCTTGCAAACAAAAAAACCACCGCTACCAGCGGTGGTTTGTTTGCCGGATCAAGAGCTACCAA
CTCTTTTTCCGAAGGTAACTGGCTTCAGCAGAGCGCAGATACCAAATACTGTTCTTCTAGTGTAGCCGTA
GTTAGGCCACCACTTCAAGAACTCTGTAGCACCGCCTACATACCTCGCTCTGCTAATCCTGTTACCAGTG
GCTGCTGCCAGTGGCGATAAGTCGTGTCTTACCGGGTTGGACTCAAGACGATAGTTACCGGATAAGGCGC
AGCGGTCGGGCTGAACGGGGGGTTCGTGCACACAGCCCAGCTTGGAGCGAACGACCTACACCGAACTGAG
ATACCTACAGCGTGAGCTATGAGAAAGCGCCACGCTTCCCGAAGGGAGAAAGGCGGACAGGTATCCGGTA
AGCGGCAGGGTCGGAACAGGAGAGCGCACGAGGGAGCTTCCAGGGGGAAACGCCTGGTATCTTTATAGTC
CTGTCGGGTTTCGCCACCTCTGACTTGAGCGTCGATTTTTGTGATGCTCGTCAGGGGGGCGGAGCCTATG
GAAAAACGCCAGCAACGCGGCCTTTTTACGGTTCCTGGCAGATCCTAGATGTGGCGCAACGATGCCGGCG
ACAAGCAGGAGCGCACCGACTTCTTCCGCATCAAGTGTTTTGGCTCTCAGGCCGAGGCCCACGGCAAGTA
TTTGGGCAAGGGGTCGCTGGTATTCGTGCAGGGCAAGATTCGGAATACCAAGTACGAGAAGGACGGCCAG
ACGGTCTACGGGACCGACTTCATTGCCGATAAGGTGGATTATCTGGACACCAAGGCACCAGGCGGGTCAA
ATCAGGAATAAGGGCACATTGCCCCGGCGTGAGTCGGGGCAATCCCGCAAGGAGGGTGAATGAATCGGAC
GTTTGACCGGAAGGCATACAGGCAAGAACTGATCGACGCGGGGTTTTCCGCCGAGGATGCCGAAACCATC
GCAAGCCGCACCGTCATGCGTGCGCCCCGCGAAACCTTCCAGTCCGTCGGCTCGATGGTCCAGCAAGCTA
CGGCCAAGATCGAGCGCGACAGCGTGCAACTGGCTCCCCCTGCCCTGCCCGCGCCATCGGCCGCCGTGGA
GCGTTCGCGTCGTCTTGAACAGGAGGCGGCAGGTTTGGCGAAGTCGATGACCATCGACACGCGAGGAACT
ATGACGACCAAGAAGCGAAAAACCGCCGGCGAGGACCTGGCAAAACAGGTCAGCGAGGCCAAGCAGGCCG
CGTTGCTGAAACACACGAAGCAGCAGATCAAGGAAATGCAGCTTTCCTTGTTCGATATTGCGCCGTGGCC
GGACACGATGCGAGCGATGCCAAACGACACGGCCCGCTCTGCCCTGTTCACCACGCGCAACAAGAAAATC
CCGCGCGAGGCGCTGCAAAACAAGGTCATTTTCCACGTCAACAAGGACGTGAAGATCACCTACACCGGCG
TCGAGCTGCGGGCCGACGATGACGAACTGGTGTGGCAGCAGGTGTTGGAGTACGCGAAGCGCACCCCTAT
CGGCGAGCCGATCACCTTCACGTTCTACGAGCTTTGCCAGGACCTGGGCTGGTCGATCAATGGCCGGTAT
TACACGAAGGCCGAGGAATGCCTGTCGCGCCTACAGGCGACGGCGATGGGCTTCACGTCCGACCGCGTTG
GGCACCTGGAATCGGTGTCGCTGCTGCACCGCTTCCGCGTCCTGGACCGTGGCAAGAAAACGTCCCGTTG
CCAGGTCCTGATCGACGAGGAAATCGTCGTGCTGTTTGCTGGCGACCACTACACGAAATTCATATGGGAG
AAGTACCGCAAGCTGTCGCCGACGGCCCGACGGATGTTCGACTATTTCAGCTCGCACCGGGAGCCGTACC
CGCTCAAGCTGGAAACCTTCCGCCTCATGTGCGGATCGGATTCCACCCGCGTGAAGAAGTGGCGCGAGCA
GGTCGGCGAAGCCTGCGAAGAGTTGCGAGGCAGCGGCCTGGTGGAACACGCCTGGGTCAATGATGACCTG
GTGCATTGCAAACGCTAGGGCCTTGTGGGGTCAGTTCCGGCTGGGGGTTCAGCAGCCCCTGCTCGGATCT
GTTGGACCGGACAGTAGTCATGGTTGATGGGCTGCCTGTATCGAGTGGTGATTTTGTGCCGAGCTGCCGG
TCGGGGAGCTGTTGGCTGGCTGGTGGCAGGATATATTGTGGTGTAAACAAATTGACGCTTAGACAACTTA
ATAACACATTGCGGACGTTTTTAATGTACTGGGGTTGAACACTCTGTGGGTCTCATTACGAATTCCCATG
GGGAGAGCGGAGAATTAAGGGAGTCACGTTATGACCCCCGCCGATGACGCGGGACAAGCCGTTTTACGTT
TGGAACTGACAGAACCGCAACGTTGAAGGAGCCACTCAGCCGCGGGTTTCTGGAGTTTAATGAGCTAAGC
ACATACGTCAGAAACCATTATTGCGCGTTCAAAAGTCGCCTAAGGTCACTATCAGCTAGCAAATATTTCT
TGTCAAAAATGCTCCACTGACGTTCCATAAATTCCCCTCGGTATCCAATTAGAGTCTCATATTCACTCTC
ATACTGTATTTTTACAACAATTACCAACAACAACAAACAACAAACAACATTACAATTACTATTTACAATT
ACAATGAAAAAGCCTGAACTCACCGCGACGTCTGTCGAGAAGTTTCTGATCGAAAAGTTCGACAGTGTCT
CCGACCTGATGCAGCTCTCGGAGGGCGAAGAATCTCGTGCTTTCAGCTTCGATGTAGGAGGGCGTGGATA
TGTCCTGCGGGTAAATAGCTGCGCCGATGGTTTCTACAAAGATCGTTATGTTTATCGGCACTTTGCATCG
GCCGCGCTCCCGATTCCGGAAGTGCTTGACATTGGGGAATTCAGCGAGAGCCTGACCTATTGCATCTCCC
GCCGTGCACAGGGTGTCACGTTGCAAGACCTGCCTGAAACCGAACTGCCCGCTGTTCTGCAGGTAAATTT
CTAGTTTTTCTCCTTCATTTTCTTGGTTAGGACCCTTTTCTCTTTTTATTTTTTTGAGCTTTGATCTTTC
TTTAAACTGATCTATTTTTTAATTGATTGGTTATGGTGTAAATATTACATAGCTTTAACTGATAATCTGA
TTACTTTATTTCGTGTGTCTATGATGATGATGATAACTGCAGCCGGTCGCGGAGGCCATGGATGCGATCG
CTGCGGCCGATCTTAGCCAGACGAGCGGGTTCGGCCCATTCGGACCGCAAGGAATCGGTCAATACACTAC
ATGGCGTGATTTCATATGCGCGATTGCTGATCCCCATGTGTATCACTGGCAAACTGTGATGGACGACACC
GTCAGTGCGTCCGTCGCGCAGGCTCTCGATGAGCTGATGCTTTGGGCCGAGGACTGCCCCGAAGTCCGGC
ACCTCGTGCACGCGGATTTCGGCTCCAACAATGTCCTGACGGACAATGGCCGCATAACAGCGGTCATTGA
CTGGAGCGAGGCGATGTTCGGGGATTCCCAATACGAGGTCGCCAACATCTTCTTCTGGAGGCCGTGGTTG
GCTTGTATGGAGCAGCAGACGCGCTACTTCGAGCGGAGGCATCCGGAGCTTGCAGGATCGCCGCGGCTCC
GGGCGTATATGCTCCGCATTGGTCTTGACCAACTCTATCAGAGCTTGGTTGACGGCAATTTCGATGATGC
AGCTTGGGCGCAGGGTCGATGCGACGCAATCGTCCGATCCGGAGCCGGGACTGTCGGGCGTACACAAATC
GCCCGCAGAAGCGCGGCCGTCTGGACCGATGGCTGTGTAGAAGTACTCGCCGATAGTGGAAACCGACGCC
CCAGCACTCGTCCGAGGGCAAAGGAATAGGCTTGTCCTGCTTTAATGAGATATGCGAGAAGCCTATGATC
GCATGATATTTGCTTTCAATTCTGTTGTGCACGTTGTAAAAAACCTGAGCATGTGTAGCTCAGATCCTTA
CCGCCGGTTTCGGTTCATTCTAATGAATATATCACCCGTTACTATCGTATTTTTATGAATAATATTCTCC
GTTCAATTTACTGATTGTACCCTACTACTTATATGTACAATATTAAAATGAAAACAATATATTGTGCTGA
ATAGGTTTATAGCGACATCTATGATAGAGCGCCACAATAACAAACAATTGCGTTTTATTATTACAAATCC
AATTTTAAAAAAAGCGGCAGAACCGGTCAAACCTAAAAGACTGATTACATAAATCTTATTCAAATTTCAA
AAGTGCCCCAGGGGCTAGTATCTACGACACACCGAGCGGCGAACTAATAACGCTCACTGAAGGGAACTCC
GGTTCCCCGCCGGCGCGCATGGGTGAGATTCCTTGAAGTTGAGTATTGGCCGTCCGCTCTACCGAAAGTT
ACGGGCACCATTCAACCCGGTCCAGCACGGCGGCCGGGTAACCGACTTGCTGCCCCGAGAATTATGCAGC
ATTTTTTTGGTGTATGTGGGCCCCAAATGAAGTGCAGGTCAAACCTTGACAGTGACGACAAATCGTTGGG
CGGGTCCAGGGCGAATTTTGCGACAACATGTCGAGGCTCAGCAGGACCGCTCAGAGAATTCGCATGCAGC
GTCTAGATTACCGAATTAGATTTATCTATACCCCTATTGATTTTTCTTAATATAATTTTATTTTTTAAAA
AATGAAGAGATTGTAATTGTATTTGGGTCTTCGAAACTCGTGACTGTCTAGCTGATCGAAGACCAATTTA
ATTTAATTAATGCTTTGGTAACCTCACACCGTGGGTAGCTTGCTCATCTACTTAGTTAAAAATAATAATA
AAAAAATTGTGTAATTCATCATCAATAAATTCATAAGCATTAAAATGATTTTGTGAACTTTTTTGGATAT
AAAATTTTGTACATTCCAAAGATTTAAAAAAGAACATCGATGAAGTTAATAATTTTACAATGAGGGATTA
TCGGGCTTAACAAAAACCACGTAATAATCTCTCATTTCACAGAATTTTTTTAATCCTCCACTTTTAATAA
TTAAAAGCTAGTTAACTACCTTTGGCATTTTCGACAATCTTACCAGCAGGATCGTTAGTCATGTAGCCAA
TACTAGCTTCGACTATCATCTCGACAACTCTGGCCTCCTCTTCGTTCCTTGGTGCGTAAAGGAAGGTCCA
CTCAGTAGGAGGGCCTGGGACTCCTGGTCCGGCCAGTGGGTGACGCTGGCCCCACCCCTTCTTCAAAACT
TCCTTACCATCCTGAGGAGCAAGAGCCAAGTGCAGAGAGCAATCATGGTAATCATGCATGTGAGCGATCT
CACGCTTGGTTCTTCTTACCGTATCGTGTGAGGGAATGTTAAGAGGATCATTAATAGGGATAGAGGGGAG
AAGGAAGATGGCCTTTGCATGAAACTCAAATTTTGACGTACTGAGAAAAGTTTTGTCTGTGTGTCTTGCT
TGCACACGTGGGATCACCTTATCGATAAGTTCTCTGGTTGCAAACTCTTGATCTACCAGCTGAGTACGCT
GACGCTGTATAATGTGGGAGGTTATGGATGGCCTTGGCCCTTCACGAAACGGCAAGTCGGCAAGCCAACG
CCTCTTTTCTGGAAGCCTGTCATAGATTGCCAACCCTTTCTGCTCTTGCCTAAAAAGTGACAAGACACAA
ACAGTGATATAGCCTCGGAAGTTCTGTGGGGCATAGCTCGGACCGACTTCAAGGAACGTTTGATAGTCTC
TTCGGATAATTGGGAATGCTATTGCACTTGCCAAGACTACGCCGCAGGTAATTGCGATGGATCGGGATGA
CAATTTGCTCAGTCTCTCAAGGAGACTAGACAAAGAGATAGTAGACCTCATTTTTTCTTCTTTTTTAGAA
ACTGATTTTTTATGAAGTTTTTTGGATTTGGAGTGATGAATAGAGTGAGGAGTGGAATTTATATACTAAG
AGGTAAAAAGGCACGTTTGAAAAATGGATAAATATTTTATTGAAAAATAATTTGTAGAGTGTTCCTTGAA
GGTCCAGCGATGGCGCTTGGGAGGTGCAATTAGTCACGTTTACACAGAATTAAATAATTATGGAACACGT
ATTTCTTAAGTAAATTATTTTGGGCCGATAAATTACGTAAAAGAATATAAAATTTATATCAGAAAAAAAT
TTCTGTCTCTATACATGTTGTTTTTACTTTCTTTCCAAAAAATGTGGTAATTTTTTAAAATTTGAAAATT
TTTTGAAGTTAAAAAAAAATAATTTTGAAGATTATATACACGATTCAATCAATTTTGAGATAAAAATATA
AAAGAAATATCAAAGATTAATATAAATACAGTCATCTACACATTTGAGCCACCCTCTAACACGAATAAAA
GTATTCAACAGACAATGATGAAATTACGCATGACGTGAGACAGAAATATCCTTACTCACGTAAAAAAATA
TGACTTAAATGTTTAGATAGTGTATTTTAAAACAATTATACATTTTGGACGGAAAGAAAAAGTTGGCATT
GATGAATACTGACGAAGTCCATACCGTGATGATGATAAAGTATTTTTTTGAAACTAGCCACCACATTTAC
ATAATAATTGATTCGTTCATCTTATCCAACATTTATTTTTTCTGCTCCTAAGCATTTAGTATAGTTTTTA
CTCTCCGTTTTTATTTATTTGGGACATGGTAAGAATTCCTCCTGTGTGAGACCGAGGATGCACATGTGAC
CGAGGGACACGAAGTGATCCGTTTAAACTATCAGTGTTTGACAGGATATATTGGCGGGTAAACCTAAGAG
AAAAGAGCGTTTATTAGAATAATCGGATATTTAAAAGGGCGTGAAAAGGTTTATCCGTTCGTCCATTTGT
ATGTGCCAGCCGCCTTTGCGACGCTCACCGGGCTGGTTGCCCTCGCCGCTGGGCTGGCGGCCGTCTATGG
CCCTGCAAACGCGCCAGAAACGCCGTCGAAGCCGTGTGCGAGACACCGCGGCCGCCGGCGTTGTGGATAC
CTCGCGGAAAACTTGGCCCTCACTGACAGATGAGGGGCGGACGTTGACACTTGAGGGGCCGACTCACCCG
GCGCGGCGTTGACAGATGAGGGGCAGGCTCGATTTCGGCCGGCGACGTGGAGCTGGCCAGCCTCGCAAAT
CGGCGAAAACGCCTGATTTTACGCGAGTTTCCCACAGATGATGTGGACAAGCCTGGGGATAAGTGCCCTG
CGGTATTGACACTTGAGGGGCGCGACTACTGACAGATGAGGGGCGCGATCCTTGACACTTGAGGGGCAGA
GTGCTGACAGATGAGGGGCGCACCTATTGACATTTGAGGGGCTGTCCACAGGCAGAAAATCCAGCATTTG
CAAGGGTTTCCGCCCGTTTTTCGGCCACCGCTAACCTGTCTTTTAACCTGCTTTTAAACCAATATTTATA
AACCTTGTTTTTAACCAGGGCTGCGCCCTGTGCGCGTGACCGCGCACGCCGAAGGGGGGTGCCCCCCCTT
CTCGAACCCTCCCGGCCCGCTAACGCGGGCCTCCCATCCCCCCAGGGGCTGCGCCCCTCGGCCGCGAACG
GCCTCACCCCAAAAATGGCAGCGCTGGCCAATTCCCGAGGCACGAACCCAGTGGACATAAGCCTGTTCGG
TTCGTAAGCTGTAATGCAAGTAGCGTATGCGCTCACGCAACTGGTCCAGAACCTTGACCGAACGCAGCGG
TGGTAACGGCGCAGTGGCGGTTTTCATGGCTTGTTATGACTGTTTTTTTGGGGTACAGTCTATGCCTCGG
GCATCCAAGCAGCAAGCGCGTTACGCCGTGGGTCGATGTTTGATGTTATGGAGCAGCAACGATGTTACGC
AGCAGGGCAGTCGCCCTAAAACAAAGTTAAACATCATGGGGGAAGCGGTGATCGCCGAAGTATCGACTCA
ACTATCAGAGGTAGTTGGCGTCATCGAGCGCCATCTCGAACCGACGTTGCTGGCCGTACATTTGTACGGC
TC
